>Addgene plasmid #198064 | pCSIIbleo-miRFP670nano-P2A-EGFP | addgene full sequence | sequence record 389845 | Addgene NGS Result
GACGGATCGGGAGATCTCCCGATCCCCTATGGTGCACTCTCAGTACAATCTGCTCTGATGCCGCATAGTT
AAGCCAGTATCTGCTCCCTGCTTGTGTGTTGGAGGTCGCTGAGTAGTGCGCGAGCAAAATTTAAGCTACA
ACAAGGCAAGGCTTGACCGACAATTGCATGAAGAATCTGCTTAGGGTTAGGCGTTTTGCGCTGCTTCGCG
ATGTACGGGCCAGATATACGCGTTGACATTGATTATTGACTAGTTATTAATAGTAATCAATTACGGGGTC
ATTAGTTCATAGCCCATATATGGAGTTCCGCGTTACATAACTTACGGTAAATGGCCCGCCTGGCTGACCG
CCCAACGACCCCCGCCCATTGACGTCAATAATGACGTATGTTCCCATAGTAACGCCAATAGGGACTTTCC
ATTGACGTCAATGGGTGGAGTATTTACGGTAAACTGCCCACTTGGCAGTACATCAAGTGTATCATATGCC
AAGTACGCCCCCTATTGACGTCAATGACGGTAAATGGCCCGCCTGGCATTATGCCCAGTACATGACCTTA
TGGGACTTTCCTACTTGGCAGTACATCTACGTATTAGTCATCGCTATTACCATGGTGATGCGGTTTTGGC
AGTACATCAATGGGCGTGGATAGCGGTTTGACTCACGGGGATTTCCAAGTCTCCACCCCATTGACGTCAA
TGGGAGTTTGTTTTGGCACCAAAATCAACGGGACTTTCCAAAATGTCGTAACAACTCCGCCCCATTGACG
CAAATGGGCGGTAGGCGTGTACGGTGGGAGGTCTATATAAGCAGCGCGTTTTGCCTGTACTGGGTCTCTC
TGGTTAGACCAGATCTGAGCCTGGGAGCTCTCTGGCTAACTAGGGAACCCACTGCTTAAGCCTCAATAAA
GCTTGCCTTGAGTGCTTCAAGTAGTGTGTGCCCGTCTGTTGTGTGACTCTGGTAACTAGAGATCCCTCAG
ACCCTTTTAGTCAGTGTGGAAAATCTCTAGCAGTGGCGCCCGAACAGGGACTTGAAAGCGAAAGGGAAAC
CAGAGGAGCTCTCTCGACGCAGGACTCGGCTTGCTGAAGCGCGCACGGCAAGAGGCGAGGGGCGGCGACT
GGTGAGTACGCCAAAAATTTTGACTAGCGGAGGCTAGAAGGAGAGAGATGGGTGCGAGAGCGTCAGTATT
AAGCGGGGGAGAATTAGATCGCGATGGGAAAAAATTCGGTTAAGGCCAGGGGGAAAGAAAAAATATAAAT
TAAAACATATAGTATGGGCAAGCAGGGAGCTAGAACGATTCGCAGTTAATCCTGGCCTGTTAGAAACATC
AGAAGGCTGTAGACAAATACTGGGACAGCTACAACCATCCCTTCAGACAGGATCAGAAGAACTTAGATCA
TTATATAATACAGTAGCAACCCTCTATTGTGTGCATCAAAGGATAGAGATAAAAGACACCAAGGAAGCTT
TAGACAAGATAGAGGAAGAGCAAAACAAAAGTAAGACCACCGCACAGCAAGGGCCGCTGATCTTCAGACC
TGGAGGAGGAGATATGAGGGACAATTGGAGAAGTGAATTATATAAATATAAAGTAGTAAAAATTGAACCA
TTAGGAGTAGCACCCACCAAGGCAAAGAGAAGAGTGGTGCAGAGAGAAAAAAGAGCAGTGGGAATAGGAG
CTTTGTTCCTTGGGTTCTTGGGAGCAGCAGGAAGCACTATGGGCGCAGCGTCAATGACGCTGACGGTACA
GGCCAGACAATTATTGTCTGGTATAGTGCAGCAGCAGAACAATTTGCTGAGGGCTATTGAGGCGCAACAG
CATCTGTTGCAACTCACAGTCTGGGGCATCAAGCAGCTCCAGGCAAGAATCCTGGCTGTGGAAAGATACC
TAAAGGATCAACAGCTCCTGGGGATTTGGGGTTGCTCTGGAAAACTCATTTGCACCACTGCTGTGCCTTG
GAATGCTAGTTGGAGTAATAAATCTCTGGAACAGATTTGGAATCACACGACCTGGATGGAGTGGGACAGA
GAAATTAACAATTACACAAGCTTAATACACTCCTTAATTGAAGAATCGCAAAACCAGCAAGAAAAGAATG
AACAAGAATTATTGGAATTAGATAAATGGGCAAGTTTGTGGAATTGGTTTAACATAACAAATTGGCTGTG
GTATATAAAATTATTCATAATGATAGTAGGAGGCTTGGTAGGTTTAAGAATAGTTTTTGCTGTACTTTCT
ATAGTGAATAGAGTTAGGCAGGGATATTCACCATTATCGTTTCAGACCCACCTCCCAACCCCGAGGGGAC
CCGACAGGCCCGAAGGAATAGAAGAAGAAGGTGGAGAGAGAGACAGAGACAGATCCATTCGATTAGTGAA
CGGATCTACAAATGGCAGTATTCATCCACAATTTTAAAAGAAAAGGGGGGATTGGGGGGTACAGTGCAGG
GGAAAGAATAGTAGACATAATAGCAACAGACATACAAACTAAAGAATTACAAAAACAAATTACAAAAATT
CAAAATTTTCGGGTTTATTACAGGGACAGCAGAAATTCACTTTGAATTAATTCAAGCTTCGTGAGGCTCC
GGTGCCCGTCAGTGGGCAGAGCGCACATCGCCCACAGTCCCCGAGAAGTTGGGGGGAGGGGTCGGCAATT
GAACCGGTGCCTAGAGAAGGTGGCGCGGGGTAAACTGGGAAAGTGATGTCGTGTACTGGCTCCGCCTTTT
TCCCGAGGGTGGGGGAGAACCGTATATAAGTGCAGTAGTCGCCGTGAACGTTCTTTTTCGCAACGGGTTT
GCCGCCAGAACACAGGTAAGTGCCGTGTGTGGTTCCCGCGGGCCTGGCCTCTTTACGGGTTATGGCCCTT
GCGTGCCTTGAATTACTTCCACCTGGCTCCAGTACGTGATTCTTGATCCCGAGCTGGAGCCAGGGGCGGG
CCTTGCGCTTTAGGAGCCCCTTCGCCTCGTGCTTGAGTTGAGGCCTGGCCTGGGCGCTGGGGCCGCCGCG
TGCGAATCTGGTGGCACCTTCGCGCCTGTCTCGCTGCTTTCGATAAGTCTCTAGCCATTTAAAATTTTTG
ATGACCTGCTGCGACGCTTTTTTTCTGGCAAGATAGTCTTGTAAATGCGGGCCAGGATCTGCACACTGGT
ATTTCGGTTTTTGGGGCCGCGGGCGGCGACGGGGCCCGTGCGTCCCAGCGCACATGTTCGGCGAGGCGGG
GCCTGCGAGCGCGGCCACCGAGAATCGGACGGGGGTAGTCTCAAGCTGGCCGGCCTGCTCTGGTGCCTGG
CCTCGCGCCGCCGTGTATCGCCCCGCCCTGGGCGGCAAGGCTGGCCCGGTCGGCACCAGTTGCGTGAGCG
GAAAGATGGCCGCTTCCCGGCCCTGCTCCAGGGGGCTCAAAATGGAGGACGCGGCGCTCGGGAGAGCGGG
CGGGTGAGTCACCCACACAAAGGAAAGGGGCCTTTCCGTCCTCAGCCGTCGCTTCATGTGACTCCACGGA
GTACCGGGCGCCGTCCAGGCACCTCGATTAGTTCTGGAGCTTTTGGAGTACGTCGTCTTTAGGTTGGGGG
GAGGGGTTTTATGCGATGGAGTTTCCCCACACTGAGTGGGTGGAGACTGAAGTTAGGCCAGCTTGGCACT
TGATGTAATTCTCCTTGGAATTTGCCCTTTTTGAGTTTGGATCTTGGTTCATTCTCAAGCCTCAGACAGT
GGTTCAAAGTTTTTTTCTTCCATTTCAGGTGTCGTGAACACGCTACCGGTCTCGACGAATTCACCATGGC
AAACCTGGACAAGATGCTGAATACCACAGTAACAGAGGTGCGGCAGTTCCTGCAGGTGGACAGAGTGTGC
GTGTTCCAGTTTGAGGAGGATTATAGCGGAGTGGTGGTGGTGGAGGCCGTGGACGATAGGTGGATCTCCA
TCCTGAAGACCCAGGTGCGGGATAGATACTTCATGGAGACAAGGGGCGAGGAGTATTCTCACGGCCGCTA
CCAGGCCATCGCCGACATCTACACCGCAAACCTGACAGAGTGCTACAGGGATCTGCTGACACAGTTTCAG
GTGAGAGCAATCCTGGCCGTGCCCATCCTGCAGGGCAAGAAGCTGTGGGGCCTGTTGGTGGCACACCAGC
TGGCGGCCCCTAGACAGTGGCAGACCTGGGAGATCGACTTTCTGAAGCAGCAGGCCGTGGTGGTGGGCAT
CGCCATCCAGCAGAGCCTCGAGGGAAGCGGAGCGACGAATTTTAGTCTACTGAAACAAGCGGGAGACGTG
GAGGAAAACCCTGGACCTGGCGGCCGCATGGTGAGCAAGGGCGAGGAGCTGTTCACCGGGGTGGTGCCCA
TCCTGGTCGAGCTGGACGGCGACGTAAACGGCCACAAGTTCAGCGTGTCCGGCGAGGGCGAGGGCGATGC
CACCTACGGCAAGCTGACCCTGAAGTTCATCTGCACCACCGGCAAGCTGCCCGTGCCCTGGCCCACCCTC
GTGACCACCCTGACCTACGGCGTGCAGTGCTTCAGCCGCTACCCCGACCACATGAAGCAGCACGACTTCT
TCAAGTCCGCCATGCCCGAAGGCTACGTCCAGGAGCGCACCATCTTCTTCAAGGACGACGGCAACTACAA
GACCCGCGCCGAGGTGAAGTTCGAGGGCGACACCCTGGTGAACCGCATCGAGCTGAAGGGCATCGACTTC
AAGGAGGACGGCAACATCCTGGGGCACAAGCTGGAGTACAACTACAACAGCCACAACGTCTATATCATGG
CCGACAAGCAGAAGAACGGCATCAAGGTGAACTTCAAGATCCGCCACAACATCGAGGACGGCAGCGTGCA
GCTCGCCGACCACTACCAGCAGAACACCCCCATCGGCGACGGCCCCGTGCTGCTGCCCGACAACCACTAC
CTGAGCACCCAGTCCGCCCTGAGCAAAGACCCCAACGAGAAGCGCGATCACATGGTCCTGCTGGAGTTCG
TGACCGCCGCCTCTAGAGGATCCGTTAACTAACTTAAGCTAGCAACGGTTTCCCTCTAGCGGGATCAATT
CCGCCCCCCCCCCCTAACGTTACTGGCCGAAGCCGCTTGGAATAAGGCCGGTGTGCGTTTGTCTATATGT
TATTTTCCACCATATTGCCGTCTTTTGGCAATGTGAGGGCCCGGAAACCTGGCCCTGTCTTCTTGACGAG
CATTCCTAGGGGTCTTTCCCCTCTCGCCAAAGGAATGCAAGGTCTGTTGAATGTCGTGAAGGAAGCAGTT
CCTCTGGAAGCTTCTTGAAGACAAACAACGTCTGTAGCGACCCTTTGCAGGCAGCGGAACCCCCCACCTG
GCGACAGGTGCCTCTGCGGCCAAAAGCCACGTGTATAAGATACACCTGCAAAGGCGGCACAACCCCAGTG
CCACGTTGTGAGTTGGATAGTTGTGGAAAGAGTCAAATGGCTCTCCTCAAGCGTATTCAACAAGGGGCTG
AAGGATGCCCAGAAGGTACCCCATTGTATGGGATCTGATCTGGGGCCTCGGTGCACATGCTTTACATGTG
TTTAGTCGAGGTTAAAAAAACGTCTAGGCCCCCCGAACCACGGGGACGTGGTTTTCCTTTGAAAAACACG
ATAATACCATGGCCAAGTTGACCAGTGCCGTTCCGGTGCTCACCGCGCGCGACGTCGCCGGAGCGGTCGA
GTTCTGGACCGACCGGCTCGGGTTCTCCCGGGACTTCGTGGAGGACGACTTCGCCGGTGTGGTCCGGGAC
GACGTGACCCTGTTCATCAGCGCGGTCCAGGACCAGGTGGTGCCGGACAACACCCTGGCCTGGGTGTGGG
TGCGCGGCCTGGACGAGCTGTACGCCGAGTGGTCGGAGGTCGTGTCCACGAACTTCCGGGACGCCTCCGG
GCCGGCCATGACCGAGATCGGCGAGCAGCCGTGGGGGCGGGAGTTCGCCCTGCGCGACCCGGCCGGCAAC
TGCGTGCACTTCGTGGCCGAGGAGCAGGACTGAACTAGAGTTAACATCGAGGGATCAAGCTTATCGATAA
TCAACCTCTGGATTACAAAATTTGTGAAAGATTGACTGGTATTCTTAACTATGTTGCTCCTTTTACGCTA
TGTGGATACGCTGCTTTAATGCCTTTGTATCATGCTATTGCTTCCCGTATGGCTTTCATTTTCTCCTCCT
TGTATAAATCCTGGTTGCTGTCTCTTTATGAGGAGTTGTGGCCCGTTGTCAGGCAACGTGGCGTGGTGTG
CACTGTGTTTGCTGACGCAACCCCCACTGGTTGGGGCATTGCCACCACCTGTCAGCTCCTTTCCGGGACT
TTCGCTTTCCCCCTCCCTATTGCCACGGCGGAACTCATCGCCGCCTGCCTTGCCCGCTGCTGGACAGGGG
CTCGGCTGTTGGGCACTGACAATTCCGTGGTGTTGTCGGGGAAGCTGACGTCCTTTCCATGGCTGCTCGC
CTGTGTTGCCACCTGGATTCTGCGCGGGACGTCCTTCTGCTACGTCCCTTCGGCCCTCAATCCAGCGGAC
CTTCCTTCCCGCGGCCTGCTGCCGGCTCTGCGGCCTCTTCCGCGTCTTCGCCTTCGCCCTCAGACGAGTC
GGATCTCCCTTTGGGCCGCCTCCCCGCATCGATACCGTCGAGACCTAGAAAAACATGGAGCAATCACAAG
TAGCAATACAGCAGCTACCAATGCTGATTGTGCCTGGCTAGAAGCACAAGAGGAGGAGGAGGTGGGTTTT
CCAGTCACACCTCAGGTACCTTTAAGACCAATGACTTACAAGGCAGCTGTAGATCTTAGCCACTTTTTAA
AAGAAAAGGGGGGACTGGAAGGGCTAATTCACTCCCAACGAAGACAAGATATCCTTGATCTGTGGATCTA
CCACACACAAGGCTACTTCCCTGATTGGCAGAACTACACACCAGGGCCAGGGATCAGATATCCACTGACC
TTTGGATGGTGCTACAAGCTAGTACCAGTTGAGCAAGAGAAGGTAGAAGAAGCCAATGAAGGAGAGAACA
CCCGCTTGTTACACCCTGTGAGCCTGCATGGGATGGATGACCCGGAGAGAGAAGTATTAGAGTGGAGGTT
TGACAGCCGCCTAGCATTTCATCACATGGCCCGAGAGCTGCATCCGGACTGTACTGGGTCTCTCTGGTTA
GACCAGATCTGAGCCTGGGAGCTCTCTGGCTAACTAGGGAACCCACTGCTTAAGCCTCAATAAAGCTTGC
CTTGAGTGCTTCAAGTAGTGTGTGCCCGTCTGTTGTGTGACTCTGGTAACTAGAGATCCCTCAGACCCTT
TTAGTCAGTGTGGAAAATCTCTAGCAGGGCCCGTTTAAACCCGCTGATCAGCCTCGACTGTGCCTTCTAG
TTGCCAGCCATCTGTTGTTTGCCCCTCCCCCGTGCCTTCCTTGACCCTGGAAGGTGCCACTCCCACTGTC
CTTTCCTAATAAAATGAGGAAATTGCATCGCATTGTCTGAGTAGGTGTCATTCTATTCTGGGGGGTGGGG
TGGGGCAGGACAGCAAGGGGGAGGATTGGGAAGACAATAGCAGGCATGCTGGGGATGCGGTGGGCTCTAT
GGCTTCTGAGGCGGAAAGAACCAGCTGGGGCTCTAGGGGGTATCCCC
[124 nt withheld, positions 7608-7731]
C
[91 nt withheld, positions 7733-7823]
A
[49 nt withheld, positions 7825-7873]
CCTTTGACGTTGGAGTCCACGTTCTTT
[37 nt withheld, positions 7901-7937]
ACCCTATCTCGGTCTATTCTTTTGATTTATAAGGGATTTTGCCGATTTCGGCCTATTGGTTAAAAAATGA
GCTGATTTAACAAAAATTTAACGCGAATTAATTCTGTGGAATGTGTGTCAGTTAGGGTGTGGAAAGTCCC
CAGGCTCCCCAGCAGGCAGAAGTATGCAAAGCATGCATCTCAATTAGTCAGCAACCAGGTGTGGAAAGTC
CCCAGGCTCCCCAGCAGGCAGAAGTATGCAAAGCATGCATCTCAATTAGTCAGCAACCATAGTCCCGCCC
CTAACTCCGCCCATCCCGCCCCTAACTCCGCCCAGTTCCGCCCATTCTCCGCCCCATGGCTGACTAATTT
TTTTTATTTATGCAGAGGCCGAGGCCGCCTCTGCCTCTGAGCTATTCCAGAAGTAGTGAGGAGGCTTTTT
TGGAGGCCTAGGCTTTTGCAAAAAGCTCCCGGGAGCTTGTATATCCATTTTCGGATCTGATCAGCACGTG
TTGACAATTAATCATCGGCATAGTATATCGGCATAGTATAATACGACAAGGTGAGGAACTAAACCATGGC
CAAGTTGACCAGTGCCGTTCCGGTGCTCACCGCGCGCGACGTCGCCGGAGCGGTCGAGTTCTGGACCGAC
CGGCTCGGGTTCTCCCGGGACTTCGTGGAGGACGACTTCGCCGGTGTGGTCCGGGACGACGTGACCCTGT
TCATCAGCGCGGTCCAGGACCAGGTGGTGCCGGACAACACCCTGGCCTGGGTGTGGGTGCGCGGCCTGGA
CGAGCTGTACGCCGAGTGGTCGGAGGTCGTGTCCACGAACTTCCGGGACGCCTCCGGGCCGGCCATGACC
GAGATCGGCGAGCAGCCGTGGGGGCGGGAGTTCGCCCTGCGCGACCCGGCCGGCAACTGCGTGCACTTCG
TGGCCGAGGAGCAGGACTGACACGTGCTACGAGATTTCGATTCCACCGCCGCCTTCTATGAAAGGTTGGG
CTTCGGAATCGTTTTCCGGGACGCCGGCTGGATGATCCTCCAGCGCGGGGATCTCATGCTGGAGTTCTTC
GCCCACCCCAACTTGTTTATTGCAGCTTATAATGGTTACAAATAAAGCAATAGCATCACAAATTTCACAA
ATAAAGCATTTTTTTCACTGCATTCTAGTTGTGGTTTGTCCAAACTCATCAATGTATCTTATCATGTCTG
TATACCGTCGACCTCTAGCTAGAGCTTGGCGTAATCATGGTCATAGCTGTTTCCTGTGTGAAATTGTTAT
CCGCTCACAATTCCACACAACATACGAGCCGGAAGCATAAAGTGTAAAGCCTGGGGTGCCTAATGAGTGA
GCTAACTCACATTAATTGCGTTGCGCTCACTGCCCGCTTTCCAGTCGGGAAACCTGTCGTGCCAGCTGCA
TTAATGAATCGGCCAACGCGCGGGGAGAGGCGGTTTGCGTATTGGGCGCTCTTCCGCTTCCTCGCTCACT
GACTCGCTGCGCTCGGTCGTTCGGCTGCGGCGAGCGGTATCAGCTCACTCAAAGGCGGTAATACGGTTAT
CCACAGAATCAGGGGATAACGCAGGAAAGAACATGTGAGCAAAAGGCCAGCAAAAGGCCAGGAACCGTAA
AAAGGCCGCGTTGCTGGCGTTTTTCCATAGGCTCCGCCCCCCTGACGAGCATCACAAAAATCGACGCTCA
AGTCAGAGGTGGCGAAACCCGACAGGACTATAAAGATACCAGGCGTTTCCCCCTGGAAGCTCCCTCGTGC
GCTCTCCTGTTCCGACCCTGCCGCTTACCGGATACCTGTCCGCCTTTCTCCCTTCGGGAAGCGTGGCGCT
TTCTCATAGCTCACGCTGTAGGTATCTCAGTTCGGTGTAGGTCGTTCGCTCCAAGCTGGGCTGTGTGCAC
GAACCCCCCGTTCAGCCCGACCGCTGCGCCTTATCCGGTAACTATCGTCTTGAGTCCAACCCGGTAAGAC
ACGACTTATCGCCACTGGCAGCAGCCACTGGTAACAGGATTAGCAGAGCGAGGTATGTAGGCGGTGCTAC
AGAGTTCTTGAAGTGGTGGCCTAACTACGGCTACACTAGAAGAACAGTATTTGGTATCTGCGCTCTGCTG
AAGCCAGTTACCTTCGGAAAAAGAGTTGGTAGCTCTTGATCCGGCAAACAAACCACCGCTGGTAGCGGTG
GTTTTTTTGTTTGCAAGCAGCAGATTACGCGCAGAAAAAAAGGATCTCAAGAAGATCCTTTGATCTTTTC
TACGGGGTCTGACGCTCAGTGGAACGAAAACTCACGTTAAGGGATTTTGGTCATGAGATTATCAAAAAGG
ATCTTCACCTAGATCCTTTTAAATTAAAAATGAAGTTTTAAATCAATCTAAAGTATATATGAGTAAACTT
GGTCTGACAGTTACCAATGCTTAATCAGTGAGGCACCTATCTCAGCGATCTGTCTATTTCGTTCATCCAT
AGTTGCCTGACTCCCCGTCGTGTAGATAACTACGATACGGGAGGGCTTACCATCTGGCCCCAGTGCTGCA
ATGATACCGCGAGACCCACGCTCACCGGCTCCAGATTTATCAGCAATAAACCAGCCAGCCGGAAGGGCCG
AGCGCAGAAGTGGTCCTGCAACTTTATCCGCCTCCATCCAGTCTATTAATTGTTGCCGGGAAGCTAGAGT
AAGTAGTTCGCCAGTTAATAGTTTGCGCAACGTTGTTGCCATTGCTACAGGCATCGTGGTGTCACGCTCG
TCGTTTGGTATGGCTTCATTCAGCTCCGGTTCCCAACGATCAAGGCGAGTTACATGATCCCCCATGTTGT
GCAAAAAAGCGGTTAGCTCCTTCGGTCCTCCGATCGTTGTCAGAAGTAAGTTGGCCGCAGTGTTATCACT
CATGGTTATGGCAGCACTGCATAATTCTCTTACTGTCATGCCATCCGTAAGATGCTTTTCTGTGACTGGT
GAGTACTCAACCAAGTCATTCTGAGAATAGTGTATGCGGCGACCGAGTTGCTCTTGCCCGGCGTCAATAC
GGGATAATACCGCGCCACATAGCAGAACTTTAAAAGTGCTCATCATTGGAAAACGTTCTTCGGGGCGAAA
ACTCTCAAGGATCTTACCGCTGTTGAGATCCAGTTCGATGTAACCCACTCGTGCACCCAACTGATCTTCA
GCATCTTTTACTTTCACCAGCGTTTCTGGGTGAGCAAAAACAGGAAGGCAAAATGCCGCAAAAAAGGGAA
TAAGGGCGACACGGAAATGTTGAATACTCATACTCTTCCTTTTTCAATATTATTGAAGCATTTATCAGGG
TTATTGTCTCATGAGCGGATACATATTTGAATGTATTTAGAAAAATAAACAAATAGGGGTTCCGCGCACA
TTTCCCCGAAAAGTGCCACCTGACGTC
Features (pLannotate 1.2.2; 32 found; start..end, strand, type, name):
     28..80      -  misc_feature   bom (fragment): basis of mobility region from pBR322
    235..614     +  enhancer       CMV enhancer: human cytomegalovirus immediate early enhancer
    615..814     +  promoter       CMV promoter: human cytomegalovirus (CMV) immediate early promoter
    832..1012    +  LTR            5' LTR (truncated): truncated 5' long terminal repeat (LTR) from HIV-1
   1059..1184    +  misc_feature   HIV-1 Ψ: packaging signal of human immunodeficiency virus type 1
   1168..1506    +  CDS            HIV-1 gag (fragment): gag protein from human immunodeficiency virus 1; gag
   1676..1909    +  misc_feature   RRE: The Rev response element (RRE) of HIV-1 allows for Rev-dependent mRNA export from the nucleus to the cytoplasm.
   2286..2386    +  CDS            Rev (fragment): human immunodeficiency virus 1 (HIV-1) Rev protein; rev; enhances nuclear export of unspliced and incompletely spliced viral mRNAs
   2412..2529    +  misc_feature   cPPT/CTS: central polypurine tract and central termination sequence of HIV-1
   2585..3747    +  promoter       EF-1α promoter: strong constitutive promoter for human elongation factor EF-1α
   3776..4216    +  CDS            miRFP670nano: miRFP670nano is a basic (constitutively fluorescent) near ir fluorescent protein published in 2019, derived from Nostoc punctiforme. It has very low acid sensitivity. It requires the cofactor biliverdin for fluorescence.
   4304..4981    +  CDS            (3-F)Tyr-EGFP: (3-F)Tyr-EGFP is a basic (constitutively fluorescent) green fluorescent protein published in 2004, derived from Aequorea victoria.
   5045..5615    +  misc_feature   IRES2: internal ribosome entry site (IRES) of the encephalomyocarditis virus (EMCV)
   5609..5983    +  CDS            BleoR: antibiotic-binding protein; Sh ble from Streptoalloteichus hindustanus; confers resistance to bleomycin, phleomycin, and Zeocin™
   6019..6607    +  misc_feature   WPRE: woodchuck hepatitis virus posttranscriptional regulatory element
   6532..7119    +  CDS            nef: NEF_HV112 - Experimental evidence at protein level: Swiss-Prot protein existence level 1. Extracellular Nef protein targets CD4(+) T-lymphocytes for apoptosis by interacting with CXCR4 surface receptors. From Human immunodeficiency virus type 1 group M subtype B (isolate PCV12) (HIV-1).
   7126..7306    +  LTR            5' LTR (truncated): truncated 5' long terminal repeat (LTR) from HIV-1
   7338..7562    +  polyA_signal   bGH poly(A) signal: bovine growth hormone polyadenylation signal
   7566..7587    +  promoter       SV40 promoter (fragment): SV40 enhancer and early promoter
   7608..8036    +  rep_origin     f1 ori (sequence partly withheld): f1 bacteriophage origin of replication; arrow indicates direction of (+) strand synthesis
   8050..8379    +  promoter       SV40 promoter: SV40 enhancer and early promoter
   8427..8474    +  promoter       EM7 promoter: synthetic bacterial promoter&nbsp
   8493..8867    +  CDS            BleoR: antibiotic-binding protein; Sh ble from Streptoalloteichus hindustanus; confers resistance to bleomycin, phleomycin, and Zeocin™
   8877..9002    +  CDS            ble (fragment): BLE_KLEPN - Experimental evidence at protein level: Swiss-Prot protein existence level 1. Binding protein with a strong affinity to the bleomycin family of antibiotics. Binds to CL990; an antimitotic-antibiotic compound. From Klebsiella pneumoniae.
   8997..9118    +  polyA_signal   SV40 poly(A) signal: SV40 polyadenylation signal
   9189..9211    -  protein_bind   lac operator (fragment): The lac repressor binds to the lac operator to inhibit transcription in E. coli. This inhibition can be relieved by adding lactose or isopropyl-β-D-thiogalactopyranoside (IPTG). lac repressor encoded by lacI
   9215..9245    -  promoter       lac promoter: promoter for the E. coli lac operon
   9260..9281    -  protein_bind   CAP binding site: CAP binding activates transcription in the presence of cAMP. E. coli catabolite activator protein
   9294..9386    -  CDS            lacI (fragment): lac repressor; lacI; The lac repressor binds to the lac operator to inhibit transcription in E. coli. This inhibition can be relieved by adding lactose or isopropyl-β-D-thiogalactopyranoside (IPTG).
   9569..10157   -  rep_origin     ori: high-copy-number ColE1/pMB1/pBR322/pUC origin of replication
  10328..11188   -  CDS            AmpR: β-lactamase; bla; confers resistance to ampicillin, carbenicillin, and related antibiotics
  11189..11293   -  promoter       AmpR promoter: bla
