[The description below was written by a language model from this plasmid's Addgene catalogue record and pLannotate feature annotations shown in this document.]
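Description:
pCSIIbleo-miRFP670nano-P2A-EGFP is an HIV-1-based lentiviral transfer vector for mammalian expression, built on the pCSIIbleo backbone and about 11.3 kb in total. In bacteria it is maintained through a high-copy ColE1/pUC-type origin and selected with ampicillin (AmpR); an f1 origin is also present. The viral genome is transcribed from a CMV enhancer/promoter fused to a truncated 5′ LTR, an arrangement that normally makes genomic RNA production Tat-independent. It is followed by the Ψ packaging signal with a partial gag sequence, the Rev response element for nuclear export of the unspliced RNA, and the cPPT/CTS, which aids nuclear import. A WPRE sits near the 3′ end to boost transcript levels. A truncated 3′ LTR and a bGH polyadenylation signal close the unit.

The payload is a bicistronic reporter. The near-infrared fluorescent protein miRFP670nano, which requires biliverdin as a cofactor, is joined through a P2A self-cleaving peptide to EGFP, so both proteins are made from one open reading frame in roughly equal amounts. The P2A itself is not annotated, and the GFP region is matched to an EGFP variant entry. An EMCV IRES then drives BleoR, linking Zeocin resistance to the same transcript so that transduced cells can be selected. A second BleoR cassette, under SV40 and EM7 promoters, lies outside the LTRs in the backbone.

The catalogue lists the promoter as CAG, but the sequence annotation places an EF-1α promoter directly upstream of the insert and detects no CAG element; the record does not resolve this discrepancy. The stated purpose is lentiviral delivery of miRFP670nano together with EGFP.
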