Addgene plasmid #198064: pCSIIbleo-miRFP670nano-P2A-EGFP
Purpose: The lentiviral vector for miRFP670nano and EGFP
Depositing lab: Michiyuki Matsuda. Depositing organization: Kyoto University, Graduate School of Biostudies.
Backbone
  Vector backbone: pCSIIbleo
  Backbone size w/o insert (bp): 10120
  Total vector size (bp): 11326
  Vector type: Mammalian Expression, Lentiviral
  Selectable markers: Zeocin
Growth in bacteria
  Bacterial resistance: Ampicillin, 100 μg/mL
  Growth temperature: 37°C
  Growth strain: NEB Stable
  Copy number: Unknown
Gene/Insert
  Gene/Insert name: miRFP670nano
  Species: Synthetic
  Insert size (bp): 1206
  Promoter: CAG
  Tag / fusion protein: P2A-EGFP (C terminal on insert)
  Cloning method: Restriction Enzyme; 5′ cloning site EcoRI (not destroyed); 3′ cloning site XhoI (not destroyed)
  Sequencing primers: 5′ TCATTCTCAAGCCTCAGACAGTGG
Resource information
  A portion of this plasmid was derived from a plasmid made by: Dr. Vladislav Verkhusha (Addgene plasmid # 127443: miRFP670nano-pcDNA)
Terms and licenses: Academic/Nonprofit Terms; Industry Terms: Not Available to Industry
How to cite: pCSIIbleo-miRFP670nano-P2A-EGFP was a gift from Michiyuki Matsuda (Addgene plasmid # 198064 ; http://n2t.net/addgene:198064 ; RRID:Addgene_198064)
